Addgene plasmid #135457: UAS-mCherry
Purpose: Mammalian mCherry reporter to read out FLARE and SPARK activation
Depositing lab: Alice Ting. Depositing organization: Stanford University. Publication: Directed evolution improves the catalytic efficiency of TEV protease. Sanchez MI, Ting AY. Nat Methods. 2019 Dec 9. pii: 10.1038/s41592-019-0665-7. doi: 10.1038/s41592-019-0665-7. PubMed 31819267.
Backbone
  Vector backbone: AAV
  Backbone manufacturer: Stratagene
  Backbone size w/o insert (bp): 4263
  Total vector size (bp): 5331
  Vector type: Mammalian Expression
Growth in bacteria
  Bacterial resistance: Ampicillin, 100 μg/mL
  Growth temperature: 37°C
  Growth strain: NEB Stable
  Copy number: High Copy
Gene/Insert
  Gene/Insert name: mCherry
  Species: Synthetic
  Insert size (bp): 708
  Promoter: UAS
  Tag / fusion protein: mCherry
  Cloning method: Gibson Cloning
  Sequencing primers: 5′ N/A; 3′ WPRE-r
Terms and licenses: Academic/Nonprofit Terms; Industry Terms: Not Available to Industry
How to cite: UAS-mCherry was a gift from Alice Ting (Addgene plasmid # 135457 ; http://n2t.net/addgene:135457 ; RRID:Addgene_135457)
