[The description below was written by a language model from this plasmid's Addgene catalogue record and pLannotate feature annotations shown in this document.]
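Description:
UAS-mCherry is a 5.3 kb mammalian expression reporter built on a Stratagene-derived AAV transfer plasmid backbone. It is propagated in bacteria as a high-copy plasmid through a ColE1/pUC-type origin and selected with ampicillin via the β-lactamase gene. An f1 phage origin is also present. The expression cassette lies between AAV2 inverted terminal repeats, the elements that allow a genome to be replicated and packaged into recombinant AAV particles when helper functions are supplied. The annotation finds a full-length ITR downstream of the cassette but only short ITR fragments on the upstream side. This may reflect the difficulty of sequencing and annotating these repeats, or a partial deletion, and the record does not resolve which.

The payload is a Gal4-responsive reporter. A series of 17-mer Gal4 upstream activating sequences (eight annotated binding sites) sits ahead of a minimal TATA-box promoter with low basal activity, so transcription should remain weak unless a Gal4 DNA-binding-domain transcription factor is present in the nucleus. This regulatory region is followed by a Xenopus β-globin 5′ UTR translational enhancer and the 708 bp mCherry coding sequence, which encodes a monomeric red fluorescent protein. A WPRE then boosts transcript stability and expression, and a human growth hormone polyadenylation signal terminates the message.

According to the record, the plasmid is used as the red fluorescent readout for FLARE and SPARK activation in mammalian cells. The Gal4-responsive design implies that a Gal4-based transcription factor supplied by those tools drives mCherry. The associated work concerns directed evolution of a more efficient TEV protease.
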