Features (pLannotate 1.2.2; 24 found; start..end, strand, type, name):
     12..39      +  repeat_region  AAV2 ITR (fragment): inverted terminal repeat of adeno-associated virus serotype 2 inverted
     68..95      +  repeat_region  AAV2 ITR (fragment): inverted terminal repeat of adeno-associated virus serotype 2 inverted
    215..232     +  protein_bind   5X UAS (fragment): five tandem copies of the "ScaI site" 17-mer CGGAGTACTGTCCTCCG, an upstream activating sequence (UAS) that efficiently binds yeast Gal4 (Webster et al., 1988; Pfeiffer et al., 2010) GAL4
    243..260     +  protein_bind   5X UAS (fragment): five tandem copies of the "ScaI site" 17-mer CGGAGTACTGTCCTCCG, an upstream activating sequence (UAS) that efficiently binds yeast Gal4 (Webster et al., 1988; Pfeiffer et al., 2010) GAL4
    314..331     +  protein_bind   5X UAS (fragment): five tandem copies of the "ScaI site" 17-mer CGGAGTACTGTCCTCCG, an upstream activating sequence (UAS) that efficiently binds yeast Gal4 (Webster et al., 1988; Pfeiffer et al., 2010) GAL4
    342..359     +  protein_bind   5X UAS (fragment): five tandem copies of the "ScaI site" 17-mer CGGAGTACTGTCCTCCG, an upstream activating sequence (UAS) that efficiently binds yeast Gal4 (Webster et al., 1988; Pfeiffer et al., 2010) GAL4
    368..385     +  protein_bind   5X UAS (fragment): five tandem copies of the "ScaI site" 17-mer CGGAGTACTGTCCTCCG, an upstream activating sequence (UAS) that efficiently binds yeast Gal4 (Webster et al., 1988; Pfeiffer et al., 2010) GAL4
    396..413     +  protein_bind   5X UAS (fragment): five tandem copies of the "ScaI site" 17-mer CGGAGTACTGTCCTCCG, an upstream activating sequence (UAS) that efficiently binds yeast Gal4 (Webster et al., 1988; Pfeiffer et al., 2010) GAL4
    422..439     +  protein_bind   5X UAS (fragment): five tandem copies of the "ScaI site" 17-mer CGGAGTACTGTCCTCCG, an upstream activating sequence (UAS) that efficiently binds yeast Gal4 (Webster et al., 1988; Pfeiffer et al., 2010) GAL4
    450..467     +  protein_bind   5X UAS (fragment): five tandem copies of the "ScaI site" 17-mer CGGAGTACTGTCCTCCG, an upstream activating sequence (UAS) that efficiently binds yeast Gal4 (Webster et al., 1988; Pfeiffer et al., 2010) GAL4
    529..546     +  promoter       minP (fragment): minimal TATA-box promoter with low basal activity
    619..661     +  5'UTR          Xenopus globin 5'-UTR: translational enhancer from the 5'-UTR of the major beta-globin gene of Xenopus laevis
    726..1433    +  CDS            mCherry: mCherry is a basic (constitutively fluorescent) red fluorescent protein published in 2004, derived from Discosoma sp.. It is reported to be a very rapidly-maturing monomer with low acid sensitivity.
   1440..1458    +  misc_feature   MCS (fragment): pBluescript multiple cloning site
   1458..2046    +  misc_feature   WPRE: woodchuck hepatitis virus posttranscriptional regulatory element
   2078..2554    +  polyA_signal   hGH poly(A) signal: human growth hormone polyadenylation signal
   2594..2734    +  repeat_region  AAV2 ITR: inverted terminal repeat of adeno-associated virus serotype 2 inverted
   2739..2790    -  misc_feature   bom (fragment): basis of mobility region from pBR322
   2809..3264    +  rep_origin     f1 ori (sequence partly withheld): f1 bacteriophage origin of replication; arrow indicates direction of (+) strand synthesis
   3265..3314    -  misc_feature   bom (fragment): basis of mobility region from pBR322
   3416..3451    -  CDS            rop (fragment): Rop protein, which maintains plasmids at low copy number; rop
   3546..3650    +  promoter       AmpR promoter: bla
   3651..4511    +  CDS            AmpR: β-lactamase; bla; confers resistance to ampicillin, carbenicillin, and related antibiotics
   4682..5270    +  rep_origin     ori: high-copy-number ColE1/pMB1/pBR322/pUC origin of replication
>Addgene plasmid #135457 | UAS-mCherry | addgene full sequence | sequence record 267451 | Addgene NGS Result
CCTGCAGGCAGCTGCGCGCTCGCTCGCTCACTGAGGCCGCCCGGGCGTCGGGCGACCTTTGGTCGCCCGG
CCTCAGTGAGCGAGCGAGCGCGCAGAGAGGGAGTGGCCAACTCCATCACTAGGGGTTCCTGCGGCCGCAC
GCGTGCAAAAAGCTTAGGCCTCCAAGGCGGAGTACTGTCCTCCGGGCTGGCGGAGTACTGTCCTCCGGCA
AGGTCGGAGTACTGTCCTCCGACACTAGAGGTCGGAGTACTGTCCTCCGACGCAAGGCGGAGTACTGTCC
TCCGGGCTGCGGAGTACTGTCCTCCGGCAAGGTCGGAGTACTGTCCTCCGACACTAGAGGTCGGAGTACT
GTCCTCCGACGCAAGGTCGGAGTACTGTCCTCCGACACTAGAGGTCGGAGTACTGTCCTCCGACGCAAGG
TCGGAGTACTGTCCTCCGACACTAGAGGTCGGAGTACTGTCCTCCGACGCAAGGCGGAGTACTGTCCTCC
GGGCTGGCGGAGTACTGTCCTCCGGCAAGGGTCGACTCTAGAGGGTATATAATGGATCCCATCGCGTCTC
AGCCTCACTTTGAGCTCCTCCACACGAATTCCCCGATACCGTCGATTCAAGGAGCTTGCTTGTTCTTTTT
GCAGAAGCTCAGAATAAACGCTCAACTTTGGCAGATCTACCAAGCTTGGTACCGAGCTCGGATCCACTAG
TGATCCCCGGGTACCGGTCGCCACCATGGTGAGCAAGGGCGAGGAGGATAACATGGCCATCATCAAGGAG
TTCATGCGCTTCAAGGTGCACATGGAGGGCTCCGTGAACGGCCACGAGTTCGAGATCGAGGGCGAGGGCG
AGGGCCGCCCCTACGAGGGCACCCAGACCGCCAAGCTGAAGGTGACCAAGGGTGGCCCCCTGCCCTTCGC
CTGGGACATCCTGTCCCCTCAGTTCATGTACGGCTCCAAGGCCTACGTGAAGCACCCCGCCGACATCCCC
GACTACTTGAAGCTGTCCTTCCCCGAGGGATTCAAGTGGGAGCGCGTGATGAACTTCGAGGACGGCGGCG
TGGTGACCGTGACCCAGGACTCCTCCCTGCAGGACGGCGAGTTCATCTACAAGGTGAAGCTGCGCGGCAC
CAACTTCCCCTCCGACGGCCCCGTAATGCAGAAGAAGACCATGGGCTGGGAGGCCTCCTCCGAGCGGATG
TACCCCGAGGACGGCGCCCTGAAGGGCGAGATCAAGCAGAGGCTGAAGCTGAAGGACGGCGGCCACTACG
ACGCTGAGGTCAAGACCACCTACAAGGCCAAGAAGCCCGTGCAGCTGCCCGGCGCCTACAACGTCAACAT
CAAGTTGGACATCACCTCCCACAACGAGGACTACACCATCGTGGAACAGTACGAACGCGCCGAGGGCCGC
CACTCCACCGGCGGCATGGACGAGCTGTACAAGTAATAGGATATCAAGCTTATCGATAATCAACCTCTGG
ATTACAAAATTTGTGAAAGATTGACTGGTATTCTTAACTATGTTGCTCCTTTTACGCTATGTGGATACGC
TGCTTTAATGCCTTTGTATCATGCTATTGCTTCCCGTATGGCTTTCATTTTCTCCTCCTTGTATAAATCC
TGGTTGCTGTCTCTTTATGAGGAGTTGTGGCCCGTTGTCAGGCAACGTGGCGTGGTGTGCACTGTGTTTG
CTGACGCAACCCCCACTGGTTGGGGCATTGCCACCACCTGTCAGCTCCTTTCCGGGACTTTCGCTTTCCC
CCTCCCTATTGCCACGGCGGAACTCATCGCCGCCTGCCTTGCCCGCTGCTGGACAGGGGCTCGGCTGTTG
GGCACTGACAATTCCGTGGTGTTGTCGGGGAAATCATCGTCCTTTCCTTGGCTGCTCGCCTATGTTGCCA
CCTGGATTCTGCGCGGGACGTCCTTCTGCTACGTCCCTTCGGCCCTCAATCCAGCGGACCTTCCTTCCCG
CGGCCTGCTGCCGGCTCTGCGGCCTCTTCCGCGTCTTCGCCTTCGCCCTCAGACGAGTCGGATCTCCCTT
TGGGCCGCCTCCCCGCATCGATACCGAGCGCTGCTCGAGAGATCTACGGGTGGCATCCCTGTGACCCCTC
CCCAGTGCCTCTCCTGGCCCTGGAAGTTGCCACTCCAGTGCCCACCAGCCTTGTCCTAATAAAATTAAGT
TGCATCATTTTGTCTGACTAGGTGTCCTTCTATAATATTATGGGGTGGAGGGGGGTGGTATGGAGCAAGG
GGCAAGTTGGGAAGACAACCTGTAGGGCCTGCGGGGTCTATTGGGAACCAAGCTGGAGTGCAGTGGCACA
ATCTTGGCTCACTGCAATCTCCGCCTCCTGGGTTCAAGCGATTCTCCTGCCTCAGCCTCCCGAGTTGTTG
GGATTCCAGGCATGCATGACCAGGCTCAGCTAATTTTTGTTTTTTTGGTAGAGACGGGGTTTCACCATAT
TGGCCAGGCTGGTCTCCAACTCCTAATCTCAGGTGATCTACCCACCTTGGCCTCCCAAATTGCTGGGATT
ACAGGCGTGAACCACTGCTCCCTTCCCTGTCCTTCTGATTTTGTAGGTAACCACGTGCGGACCGAGCGGC
CGCAGGAACCCCTAGTGATGGAGTTGGCCACTCCCTCTCTGCGCGCTCGCTCGCTCACTGAGGCCGGGCG
ACCAAAGGTCGCCCGACGCCCGGGCTTTGCCCGGGCGGCCTCAGTGAGCGAGCGAGCGCGCAGCTGCCTG
CAGGGGCGCCTGATGCGGTATTTTCTCCTTACGCATCTGTGCGGTATTTCACACCGCATA
[95 nt withheld, positions 2791-2885]
T
[46 nt withheld, positions 2887-2932]
C
[141 nt withheld, positions 2934-3074]
CCTTTGACGTTGGAGTCCACGTTCTTT
[37 nt withheld, positions 3102-3138]
ACTCTATCTCGGGCTATTCTTTTGATTTATAAGGGATTTTGCCGATTTCGGTCTATTGGTTAAAAAATGA
GCTGATTTAACAAAAATTTAACGCGAATTTTAACAAAATATTAACGTTTACAATTTTATGGTGCACTCTC
AGTACAATCTGCTCTGATGCCGCATAGTTAAGCCAGCCCCGACACCCGCCAACACCCGCTGACGCGCCCT
GACGGGCTTGTCTGCTCCCGGCATCCGCTTACAGACAAGCTGTGACCGTCTCCGGGAGCTGCATGTGTCA
GAGGTTTTCACCGTCATCACCGAAACGCGCGAGACGAAAGGGCCTCGTGATACGCCTATTTTTATAGGTT
AATGTCATGATAATAATGGTTTCTTAGACGTCAGGTGGCACTTTTCGGGGAAATGTGCGCGGAACCCCTA
TTTGTTTATTTTTCTAAATACATTCAAATATGTATCCGCTCATGAGACAATAACCCTGATAAATGCTTCA
ATAATATTGAAAAAGGAAGAGTATGAGTATTCAACATTTCCGTGTCGCCCTTATTCCCTTTTTTGCGGCA
TTTTGCCTTCCTGTTTTTGCTCACCCAGAAACGCTGGTGAAAGTAAAAGATGCTGAAGATCAGTTGGGTG
CACGAGTGGGTTACATCGAACTGGATCTCAACAGCGGTAAGATCCTTGAGAGTTTTCGCCCCGAAGAACG
TTTTCCAATGATGAGCACTTTTAAAGTTCTGCTATGTGGCGCGGTATTATCCCGTATTGACGCCGGGCAA
GAGCAACTCGGTCGCCGCATACACTATTCTCAGAATGACTTGGTTGAGTACTCACCAGTCACAGAAAAGC
ATCTTACGGATGGCATGACAGTAAGAGAATTATGCAGTGCTGCCATAACCATGAGTGATAACACTGCGGC
CAACTTACTTCTGACAACGATCGGAGGACCGAAGGAGCTAACCGCTTTTTTGCACAACATGGGGGATCAT
GTAACTCGCCTTGATCGTTGGGAACCGGAGCTGAATGAAGCCATACCAAACGACGAGCGTGACACCACGA
TGCCTGTAGCAATGGCAACAACGTTGCGCAAACTATTAACTGGCGAACTACTTACTCTAGCTTCCCGGCA
ACAATTAATAGACTGGATGGAGGCGGATAAAGTTGCAGGACCACTTCTGCGCTCGGCCCTTCCGGCTGGC
TGGTTTATTGCTGATAAATCTGGAGCCGGTGAGCGTGGGTCTCGCGGTATCATTGCAGCACTGGGGCCAG
ATGGTAAGCCCTCCCGTATCGTAGTTATCTACACGACGGGGAGTCAGGCAACTATGGATGAACGAAATAG
ACAGATCGCTGAGATAGGTGCCTCACTGATTAAGCATTGGTAACTGTCAGACCAAGTTTACTCATATATA
CTTTAGATTGATTTAAAACTTCATTTTTAATTTAAAAGGATCTAGGTGAAGATCCTTTTTGATAATCTCA
TGACCAAAATCCCTTAACGTGAGTTTTCGTTCCACTGAGCGTCAGACCCCGTAGAAAAGATCAAAGGATC
TTCTTGAGATCCTTTTTTTCTGCGCGTAATCTGCTGCTTGCAAACAAAAAAACCACCGCTACCAGCGGTG
GTTTGTTTGCCGGATCAAGAGCTACCAACTCTTTTTCCGAAGGTAACTGGCTTCAGCAGAGCGCAGATAC
CAAATACTGTTCTTCTAGTGTAGCCGTAGTTAGGCCACCACTTCAAGAACTCTGTAGCACCGCCTACATA
CCTCGCTCTGCTAATCCTGTTACCAGTGGCTGCTGCCAGTGGCGATAAGTCGTGTCTTACCGGGTTGGAC
TCAAGACGATAGTTACCGGATAAGGCGCAGCGGTCGGGCTGAACGGGGGGTTCGTGCACACAGCCCAGCT
TGGAGCGAACGACCTACACCGAACTGAGATACCTACAGCGTGAGCTATGAGAAAGCGCCACGCTTCCCGA
AGGGAGAAAGGCGGACAGGTATCCGGTAAGCGGCAGGGTCGGAACAGGAGAGCGCACGAGGGAGCTTCCA
GGGGGAAACGCCTGGTATCTTTATAGTCCTGTCGGGTTTCGCCACCTCTGACTTGAGCGTCGATTTTTGT
GATGCTCGTCAGGGGGGCGGAGCCTATGGAAAAACGCCAGCAACGCGGCCTTTTTACGGTTCCTGGCCTT
TTGCTGGCCTTTTGCTCACATGT
